Addgene plasmid #45541: pcDNA3.1+/ER-2mutAEQ
Depositing lab: Javier Alvarez-Martin. Publication: Mitochondrial free [Ca(2+)] dynamics measured with a novel low-Ca(2+) affinity aequorin probe. de la Fuente S, Fonteriz RI, de la Cruz PJ, Montero M, Alvarez J. Biochem J. 2012 Aug 1;445(3):371-6. doi: 10.1042/BJ20120423. PubMed 22671130.
Backbone
  Vector backbone: pcDNA3.1+
  Backbone manufacturer: Invitrogen
  Backbone size w/o insert (bp): 5400
  Total vector size (bp): 8700
  Vector type: Mammalian Expression
  Selectable markers: G418
Growth in bacteria
  Bacterial resistance: Ampicillin, 100 μg/mL
  Growth temperature: 37°C
  Growth strain: DH5alpha
  Copy number: Unknown
Gene/Insert
  Gene/Insert name: ER-2mutAEQ (alt name: ER targeted 28,119-double mutated Aequorin)
  Species: jellyfish
  Insert size (bp): 3300
  Mutation: Asp119Ala and Asn28Leu
  Tag / fusion protein: ER targeted (N terminal on insert)
  Cloning method: Restriction Enzyme; 5′ cloning site EcoRI (not destroyed); 3′ cloning site EcoRI (not destroyed)
  Sequencing primers: 5′ TCCACTAGTCCAGTGTGGTGGAATTC
Terms and licenses: Academic/Nonprofit Terms; Industry Terms: Not Available to Industry
Depositor comments: The 2600bp ER-targeting sequence is unknown and represented by a series of G in the sequence of the plasmid. Note that numbering of the aequorin mutations in this plasmid is relative to the valine at position 8 in the original sequence from Inouye et al., PNAS 82, 3154 (1985) PubMed ID: 3858813. When compared to this sequence (GenBank ID AAA27720.1) the mutations at N28L and D119A would correspond to N35L and D126A.
How to cite: pcDNA3.1+/ER-2mutAEQ was a gift from Javier Alvarez-Martin (Addgene plasmid # 45541 ; http://n2t.net/addgene:45541 ; RRID:Addgene_45541)
