[The description below was written by a language model from this plasmid's Addgene catalogue record and pLannotate feature annotations shown in this document.]
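Description:
pcDNA3.1+/ER-2mutAEQ is a mammalian expression plasmid built on the pcDNA3.1+ backbone that encodes an endoplasmic reticulum-targeted, low-Ca2+-affinity form of the jellyfish (Aequorea victoria) photoprotein aequorin. It is propagated in E. coli through a high-copy ColE1/pUC-type origin with ampicillin selection (AmpR), and also carries an f1 origin. For mammalian cells, an SV40 early promoter drives the neomycin phosphotransferase gene followed by an SV40 poly(A) signal, allowing G418 selection of stable transfectants.

The insert, cloned into the EcoRI site, sits downstream of the CMV immediate-early enhancer/promoter (with a T7 promoter just upstream of the cloning site) and is terminated by the bGH polyadenylation signal. Aequorin emits blue light when Ca2+ triggers oxidation of its bound coelenterazine chromophore. Here it carries the Asp119Ala and Asn28Leu substitutions, numbered from the valine at position 8 of the originally published sequence, so they correspond to D126A and N35L in that reference. The associated publication describes this double mutant as a low-affinity Ca2+ probe, which suits compartments with high free Ca2+ such as the ER lumen.

The depositor states that the roughly 2.6 kb N-terminal ER-targeting sequence was unknown and filled with placeholder bases in their sequence file. The repository's sequencing result (8,406 nt, versus a catalogued total of about 8,700 bp) annotates this region as a mouse immunoglobulin heavy chain signal sequence followed by heavy chain variable-region and IgG2b-related segments, separated by unannotated stretches. This suggests an immunoglobulin heavy chain-derived targeting module fused upstream of aequorin. The small HIV-1 LTR, ble and lacI fragment annotations are probably incidental matches to backbone sequence.
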