Features (pLannotate 1.2.2; 26 found; start..end, strand, type, name):
     10..389     +  enhancer       CMV enhancer: human cytomegalovirus immediate early enhancer
    390..593     +  promoter       CMV promoter: human cytomegalovirus (CMV) immediate early promoter
    589..622     +  LTR            5' LTR (truncated) (fragment): truncated 5' long terminal repeat (LTR) from HIV-1
    638..656     +  promoter       T7 promoter: promoter for bacteriophage T7 RNA polymerase
    727..745     +  misc_feature   MCS (fragment): pUC18/19 multiple cloning site
    759..897     +  CDS            IgH signal sequence: signal sequence from the mouse immunoglobulin heavy chain variable region
    898..1257    +  CDS            HVM50_MOUSE: Experimental evidence at protein level: Swiss-Prot protein existence level 1. From Mus musculus (Mouse).
   2220..2537    +  CDS            HVM63_MOUSE (fragment): Experimental evidence at protein level: Swiss-Prot protein existence level 1. Anti-influenza H3N2 neuraminidase antibody. From Mus musculus (Mouse).
   2845..2922    +  CDS            Igh-3 (fragment): IGG2B_MOUSE - Experimental evidence at protein level: Swiss-Prot protein existence level 1. From Mus musculus (Mouse).
   3028..3047    -  misc_feature   MCS (fragment): pBluescript multiple cloning site
   3069..3638    +  CDS            AEQ2_AEQVI: Experimental evidence at protein level: Swiss-Prot protein existence level 1. Ca(2+)-dependent bioluminescence photoprotein. Displays an emission peak at 470 nm (blue light). Trace amounts of calcium ion trigger the intramolecular oxidation of the chromophore, coelenterazine into coelenteramide and CO(2) with the concomitant emission of light. From Aequorea victoria (Water jellyfish) (Mesonema victoria).
   3778..4002    +  polyA_signal   bGH poly(A) signal: bovine growth hormone polyadenylation signal
   4006..4027    +  promoter       SV40 promoter (fragment): SV40 enhancer and early promoter
   4048..4476    +  rep_origin     f1 ori (sequence partly withheld): f1 bacteriophage origin of replication; arrow indicates direction of (+) strand synthesis
   4490..4819    +  promoter       SV40 promoter: SV40 enhancer and early promoter
   4886..5677    +  CDS            neo: KKA2_KLEPN - Also known as kan, nptII. Experimental evidence at protein level: Swiss-Prot protein existence level 1. Resistance to kanamycin, neomycin, paromomycin, ribostamycin, butirosin and gentamicin B. From Klebsiella pneumoniae.
   5701..5859    +  CDS            ble (fragment): BLE_KLEPN - Experimental evidence at protein level: Swiss-Prot protein existence level 1. Binding protein with a strong affinity to the bleomycin family of antibiotics. Binds to CL990; an antimitotic-antibiotic compound. From Klebsiella pneumoniae.
   5854..5975    +  polyA_signal   SV40 poly(A) signal: SV40 polyadenylation signal
   6048..6064    -  protein_bind   lac operator: The lac repressor binds to the lac operator to inhibit transcription in E. coli. This inhibition can be relieved by adding lactose or isopropyl-β-D-thiogalactopyranoside (IPTG). lac repressor encoded by lacI
   6072..6102    -  promoter       lac promoter: promoter for the E. coli lac operon
   6117..6138    -  protein_bind   CAP binding site: CAP binding activates transcription in the presence of cAMP. E. coli catabolite activator protein
   6151..6243    -  CDS            lacI (fragment): lac repressor; lacI; The lac repressor binds to the lac operator to inhibit transcription in E. coli. This inhibition can be relieved by adding lactose or isopropyl-β-D-thiogalactopyranoside (IPTG).
   6426..7014    -  rep_origin     ori: high-copy-number ColE1/pMB1/pBR322/pUC origin of replication
   7185..8045    -  CDS            AmpR: β-lactamase; bla; confers resistance to ampicillin, carbenicillin, and related antibiotics
   8046..8150    -  promoter       AmpR promoter: bla
   8209..8261    -  misc_feature   bom (fragment): basis of mobility region from pBR322
>Addgene plasmid #45541 | pcDNA3.1+/ER-2mutAEQ | addgene full sequence | sequence record 256983 | Addgene NGS Result
ATACGCGTTGACATTGATTATTGACTAGTTATTAATAGTAATCAATTACGGGGTCATTAGTTCATAGCCC
ATATATGGAGTTCCGCGTTACATAACTTACGGTAAATGGCCCGCCTGGCTGACCGCCCAACGACCCCCGC
CCATTGACGTCAATAATGACGTATGTTCCCATAGTAACGCCAATAGGGACTTTCCATTGACGTCAATGGG
TGGAGTATTTACGGTAAACTGCCCACTTGGCAGTACATCAAGTGTATCATATGCCAAGTACGCCCCCTAT
TGACGTCAATGACGGTAAATGGCCCGCCTGGCATTATGCCCAGTACATGACCTTATGGGACTTTCCTACT
TGGCAGTACATCTACGTATTAGTCATCGCTATTACCATGGTGATGCGGTTTTGGCAGTACATCAATGGGC
GTGGATAGCGGTTTGACTCACGGGGATTTCCAAGTCTCCACCCCATTGACGTCAATGGGAGTTTGTTTTG
GCACCAAAATCAACGGGACTTTCCAAAATGTCGTAACAACTCCGCCCCATTGACGCAAATGGGCGGTAGG
CGTGTACGGTGGGAGGTCTATATAAGCAGAGCTCTCTGGCTAACTAGAGAACCCACTGCTTACTGGCTTA
TCGAAATTAATACGACTCACTATAGGGAGACCCAAGCTGGCTAGCGTTTAAACTTAAGCTTGGTACCGAG
CTCGGATCCACTAGTCCAGTGTGGTGGAATTCGAGCTCGGTACCCTGTCGACCTCACCATGGGATGGAGC
TGTATCATCCTCTTCTTGGTAGCAACAGCTACAGGTAAGGGGCTCACAGTAGCAGGCTTGAGGTCTGGAC
ATATATATGGGTGACAATGACATCCACTTTGCCTTTCTCTCCACAGGTGTCCACTCCCAGGTCCAACTGC
AGCAGCCTGGGGCTGAGCTTGTGAAGCCTGGGGCTTCAGTGAAGCTGTCCTGCAAGGCTTCTGGCTACAC
CTTCACCAGCTACTGGATGCACTGGGTGAAGCAGAGGCCTGGACGAGGCCTTGAGTGGATTGGAAGGATT
GATCCTAATAGTGGTGGTACTAAGTACAATGAGAAGTTCAAGAGCAAGGCCACACTGACTGTAGACAAAC
CCTCCAGCACAGCCTACATGCAGCTCAGCAGCCTGACATCTGAGGACTCTGCGGTCTATTATTGTGCAAG
ATACGATTACTACGGTAGTAGCTACTTTGACTACTGGGGCCAAGGCACCACTCTCACAGTCTCCTCAGGT
GAGTCCTTACAACCTCTCTCTTCTATTCAGCTTAAATAGATTTTACTGCATTTGTTGGGGGGGAAATGTG
TGTATCTGAATTTCAGGTCATGAAGGACTAGGGACACCTTGGGAGTCAGAAAGGGTCATTGGGAGCCCTG
GCTGATGCAGACAGACATCCTCAGCTCCCAGACTTCATGGCCAGAGATTTATAGGGATCTCTAGAAGAAT
GCAGCATACACTCCTATTTCAAGGGGTACTGGCAAGAGAAAAGGACTTTCCTTGGGACTGGCCACATTAA
CACTATTAGGGAGGACACAGAACAGTGTAAAGAATGAGGAAGGGGAAGGAAGGTGGCTGAGTTTAACAGG
TTCTCATCAAGAGGTCTGAGCTGTGTAGAACAAGTAACAGATAGTAGCCAGCTACATCAAGAGAGAAAGG
CTGCCCACACAGGGAAAGCATAGGGTAGGAGGTTGTTGGTTATCCTCAGAAAGCAGGGACCAAGGTCCAA
GGAGAGCTAAACCCATGGATAGAGACCTAGAACCAAGATTTAGGAGCCAGAGCTTGAATAAGCATAGTAG
ACTAAAAAGGGGCTTCTGAAAGGCATCATCACTAAAGGATCAGGGTTCATGGGACTAGAGAGATGGCTGA
GTGGTGAAAAGGAATAGCTACTCTTTCAGAGGACCCAGGTTCAGCTAACAACAACCAGATGGCATCTTAC
AATGGACTGTAAGAAACACCAGTTTCTGGGTATTCACCGCTCCTTTCTACCAGCACAGCCATCGGGCACA
CACATAATACACAAATTCACACATCGAAAATAAAAAACATGGAAAAATTAAGGTCACAGTGCAAGCTCTG
GAGGTGGAAATTTCTGACACTGCTTGCCTCAGATCAATTGTAGAAGACACGGTTCTAAGAGCAAAGCTAA
GAACAGAATCTCTCCAAATATCCGAGGCCACTGATAAGAAAAAGCTCACACATTCTCCTCTCTTGCAGCC
AAAACAACACCCCCATCAGTCTATCCACTGGCCCCTGGGTGTGGAGATACAACTGGTTCCTCCGTGACTC
TGGGATGCCTGGTCAAGGGCTACTTCCCTGAGTCAGTGACTGTGACTTGGAACTCTGGATCCCTGTCCAG
CAGTGTGCACACCTTCCCAGCTCTCCTGCAGTCTGGACTCTACACTATGAGCAGCTCAGTGACTGTCCCC
TCCAGCACCTGGCCAAGTCAGACCGTCACCTGCAGCGTTGCTCACCCAGCCAGCAGCACCACGGTGGACA
AAAAACTTGGTGAGAGGACATTCAGGGGAGGAGGGATTCACCAGAGTTGAGGCAAAGGTATTAGCCTATC
TAAACCAGCCAGGCTGGGATCCATCACCAAGGAGGTGACCTTAGCCCAGGGAAGAGGGAGATACTGTCTC
TGCCTCCCTCCTGGGAACATCTAGCTATGACCACCTACACTCAAGGACATGATCCTCTGGGATAGGTGTG
CTTGTCATTTCCAGGATCATCCTGGACTAAGCCCATACCAGGGACAAACTTTCCTCTCTCTGGTTTGGTG
CTTCTCTCCTTCAAAAACCAGTAACATCCAGCCTTCTCTCTGCAGAGCCCAGCGGGCCCATTTCAACAAT
CAACCCCTGTCCTCCATGCAAGGAGTGTCACAAATGCCCAGGTAAGTCACTACCAGAGCTCCACTCCCAG
GAGAATGGTAAGTGCTGTAAAAATCCCTGTAATGGAGGATAAGCCATGTACAAATCCATTTCCATCTCTC
CTCATCAGCTCCTAACCTCGACGGTATCGATAAGCTTTATGATGTTCCTGATTATGCTAGCCTCAAACTT
ACATCAGACTTCGACAACCCAAGATGGATTGGACGACACAAGCATATGTTCAATTTCCTTGATGTCGACC
ACCTTGGAAAAATCTCTCTTGACGAGATGGTCTACAAGGCATCTGATATTGTCATCAATAACCTTGGAGC
AACACCTGAGCAAGCCAAACGACACAAAGATGCTGTAGAAGCCTTCTTCGGAGGAGCTGGAATGAAATAT
GGTGTGGAAACTGATTGGCCTGCATATATTGAAGGATGGAAAAAATTGGCTACTGATGAATTGGAGAAAT
ACGCCAAAAACGAACCAACGCTCATCCGTATATGGGGTGATGCTTTGTTTGATATCGTCGACAAAGCCCA
AAATGGAGCCATTACACTGGATGAATGGAAAGCATACACCAAAGCTGCTGGTATCATCCAATCATCAGAA
GATTGCGAGGAAACATTCAGAGTGTGCGATATTGATGAAAGTGGACAACTCGATGTTGATGAGATGACAA
GACAACATTTAGGATTTTGGTACACCATGGATCCTGCTTGCGAAAAGCTCTACGGTGGAGCTGTCCCCTA
AGAAGCTCTACGGTGGTGATGCACCCTAGGAAGATGATGTGATTTTGAATAAAACACTGATGAATTCTGC
AGATATCCAGCACAGTGGCGGCCGCTCGAGTCTAGAGGGCCCGTTTAAACCCGCTGATCAGCCTCGACTG
TGCCTTCTAGTTGCCAGCCATCTGTTGTTTGCCCCTCCCCCGTGCCTTCCTTGACCCTGGAAGGTGCCAC
TCCCACTGTCCTTTCCTAATAAAATGAGGAAATTGCATCGCATTGTCTGAGTAGGTGTCATTCTATTCTG
GGGGGTGGGGTGGGGCAGGACAGCAAGGGGGAGGATTGGGAAGACAATAGCAGGCATGCTGGGGATGCGG
TGGGCTCTATGGCTTCTGAGGCGGAAAGAACCAGCTGGGGCTCTAGGGGGTATCCCC
[124 nt withheld, positions 4048-4171]
C
[91 nt withheld, positions 4173-4263]
A
[49 nt withheld, positions 4265-4313]
CCTTTGACGTTGGAGTCCACGTTCTTT
[37 nt withheld, positions 4341-4377]
ACCCTATCTCGGTCTATTCTTTTGATTTATAAGGGATTTTGCCGATTTCGGCCTATTGGTTAAAAAATGA
GCTGATTTAACAAAAATTTAACGCGAATTAATTCTGTGGAATGTGTGTCAGTTAGGGTGTGGAAAGTCCC
CAGGCTCCCCAGCAGGCAGAAGTATGCAAAGCATGCATCTCAATTAGTCAGCAACCAGGTGTGGAAAGTC
CCCAGGCTCCCCAGCAGGCAGAAGTATGCAAAGCATGCATCTCAATTAGTCAGCAACCATAGTCCCGCCC
CTAACTCCGCCCATCCCGCCCCTAACTCCGCCCAGTTCCGCCCATTCTCCGCCCCATGGCTGACTAATTT
TTTTTATTTATGCAGAGGCCGAGGCCGCCTCTGCCTCTGAGCTATTCCAGAAGTAGTGAGGAGGCTTTTT
TGGAGGCCTAGGCTTTTGCAAAAAGCTCCCGGGAGCTTGTATATCCATTTTCGGATCTGATCAAGAGACA
GGATGAGGATCGTTTCGCATGATTGAACAAGATGGATTGCACGCAGGTTCTCCGGCCGCTTGGGTGGAGA
GGCTATTCGGCTATGACTGGGCACAACAGACAATCGGCTGCTCTGATGCCGCCGTGTTCCGGCTGTCAGC
GCAGGGGCGCCCGGTTCTTTTTGTCAAGACCGACCTGTCCGGTGCCCTGAATGAACTGCAGGACGAGGCA
GCGCGGCTATCGTGGCTGGCCACGACGGGCGTTCCTTGCGCAGCTGTGCTCGACGTTGTCACTGAAGCGG
GAAGGGACTGGCTGCTATTGGGCGAAGTGCCGGGGCAGGATCTCCTGTCATCTCACCTTGCTCCTGCCGA
GAAAGTATCCATCATGGCTGATGCAATGCGGCGGCTGCATACGCTTGATCCGGCTACCTGCCCATTCGAC
CACCAAGCGAAACATCGCATCGAGCGAGCACGTACTCGGATGGAAGCCGGTCTTGTCGATCAGGATGATC
TGGACGAAGAGCATCAGGGGCTCGCGCCAGCCGAACTGTTCGCCAGGCTCAAGGCGCGCATGCCCGACGG
CGAGGATCTCGTCGTGACCCATGGCGATGCCTGCTTGCCGAATATCATGGTGGAAAATGGCCGCTTTTCT
GGATTCATCGACTGTGGCCGGCTGGGTGTGGCGGACCGCTATCAGGACATAGCGTTGGCTACCCGTGATA
TTGCTGAAGAGCTTGGCGGCGAATGGGCTGACCGCTTCCTCGTGCTTTACGGTATCGCCGCTCCCGATTC
GCAGCGCATCGCCTTCTATCGCCTTCTTGACGAGTTCTTCTGAGCGGGACTCTGGGGTTCGAAATGACCG
ACCAAGCGACGCCCAACCTGCCATCACGAGATTTCGATTCCACCGCCGCCTTCTATGAAAGGTTGGGCTT
CGGAATCGTTTTCCGGGACGCCGGCTGGATGATCCTCCAGCGCGGGGATCTCATGCTGGAGTTCTTCGCC
CACCCCAACTTGTTTATTGCAGCTTATAATGGTTACAAATAAAGCAATAGCATCACAAATTTCACAAATA
AAGCATTTTTTTCACTGCATTCTAGTTGTGGTTTGTCCAAACTCATCAATGTATCTTATCATGTCTGTAT
ACCGTCGACCTCTAGCTAGAGCTTGGCGTAATCATGGTCATAGCTGTTTCCTGTGTGAAATTGTTATCCG
CTCACAATTCCACACAACATACGAGCCGGAAGCATAAAGTGTAAAGCCTGGGGTGCCTAATGAGTGAGCT
AACTCACATTAATTGCGTTGCGCTCACTGCCCGCTTTCCAGTCGGGAAACCTGTCGTGCCAGCTGCATTA
ATGAATCGGCCAACGCGCGGGGAGAGGCGGTTTGCGTATTGGGCGCTCTTCCGCTTCCTCGCTCACTGAC
TCGCTGCGCTCGGTCGTTCGGCTGCGGCGAGCGGTATCAGCTCACTCAAAGGCGGTAATACGGTTATCCA
CAGAATCAGGGGATAACGCAGGAAAGAACATGTGAGCAAAAGGCCAGCAAAAGGCCAGGAACCGTAAAAA
GGCCGCGTTGCTGGCGTTTTTCCATAGGCTCCGCCCCCCTGACGAGCATCACAAAAATCGACGCTCAAGT
CAGAGGTGGCGAAACCCGACAGGACTATAAAGATACCAGGCGTTTCCCCCTGGAAGCTCCCTCGTGCGCT
CTCCTGTTCCGACCCTGCCGCTTACCGGATACCTGTCCGCCTTTCTCCCTTCGGGAAGCGTGGCGCTTTC
TCATAGCTCACGCTGTAGGTATCTCAGTTCGGTGTAGGTCGTTCGCTCCAAGCTGGGCTGTGTGCACGAA
CCCCCCGTTCAGCCCGACCGCTGCGCCTTATCCGGTAACTATCGTCTTGAGTCCAACCCGGTAAGACACG
ACTTATCGCCACTGGCAGCAGCCACTGGTAACAGGATTAGCAGAGCGAGGTATGTAGGCGGTGCTACAGA
GTTCTTGAAGTGGTGGCCTAACTACGGCTACACTAGAAGAACAGTATTTGGTATCTGCGCTCTGCTGAAG
CCAGTTACCTTCGGAAAAAGAGTTGGTAGCTCTTGATCCGGCAAACAAACCACCGCTGGTAGCGGTGGTT
TTTTTGTTTGCAAGCAGCAGATTACGCGCAGAAAAAAAGGATCTCAAGAAGATCCTTTGATCTTTTCTAC
GGGGTCTGACGCTCAGTGGAACGAAAACTCACGTTAAGGGATTTTGGTCATGAGATTATCAAAAAGGATC
TTCACCTAGATCCTTTTAAATTAAAAATGAAGTTTTAAATCAATCTAAAGTATATATGAGTAAACTTGGT
CTGACAGTTACCAATGCTTAATCAGTGAGGCACCTATCTCAGCGATCTGTCTATTTCGTTCATCCATAGT
TGCCTGACTCCCCGTCGTGTAGATAACTACGATACGGGAGGGCTTACCATCTGGCCCCAGTGCTGCAATG
ATACCGCGAGACCCACGCTCACCGGCTCCAGATTTATCAGCAATAAACCAGCCAGCCGGAAGGGCCGAGC
GCAGAAGTGGTCCTGCAACTTTATCCGCCTCCATCCAGTCTATTAATTGTTGCCGGGAAGCTAGAGTAAG
TAGTTCGCCAGTTAATAGTTTGCGCAACGTTGTTGCCATTGCTACAGGCATCGTGGTGTCACGCTCGTCG
TTTGGTATGGCTTCATTCAGCTCCGGTTCCCAACGATCAAGGCGAGTTACATGATCCCCCATGTTGTGCA
AAAAAGCGGTTAGCTCCTTCGGTCCTCCGATCGTTGTCAGAAGTAAGTTGGCCGCAGTGTTATCACTCAT
GGTTATGGCAGCACTGCATAATTCTCTTACTGTCATGCCATCCGTAAGATGCTTTTCTGTGACTGGTGAG
TACTCAACCAAGTCATTCTGAGAATAGTGTATGCGGCGACCGAGTTGCTCTTGCCCGGCGTCAATACGGG
ATAATACCGCGCCACATAGCAGAACTTTAAAAGTGCTCATCATTGGAAAACGTTCTTCGGGGCGAAAACT
CTCAAGGATCTTACCGCTGTTGAGATCCAGTTCGATGTAACCCACTCGTGCACCCAACTGATCTTCAGCA
TCTTTTACTTTCACCAGCGTTTCTGGGTGAGCAAAAACAGGAAGGCAAAATGCCGCAAAAAAGGGAATAA
GGGCGACACGGAAATGTTGAATACTCATACTCTTCCTTTTTCAATATTATTGAAGCATTTATCAGGGTTA
TTGTCTCATGAGCGGATACATATTTGAATGTATTTAGAAAAATAAACAAATAGGGGTTCCGCGCACATTT
CCCCGAAAAGTGCCACCTGACGTCGACGGATCGGGAGATCTCCCGATCCCCTATGGTGCACTCTCAGTAC
AATCTGCTCTGATGCCGCATAGTTAAGCCAGTATCTGCTCCCTGCTTGTGTGTTGGAGGTCGCTGAGTAG
TGCGCGAGCAAAATTTAAGCTACAACAAGGCAAGGCTTGACCGACAATTGCATGAAGAATCTGCTTAGGG
TTAGGCGTTTTGCGCTGCTTCGCGATGTACGGGCCAGAT
