>Addgene plasmid #45541 | pcDNA3.1+/ER-2mutAEQ | addgene partial sequence | sequence record 64739 | CMV-F 5'-CGCAAATGGGCGGTAGGCGTG-3'
ACTAGAGAACCCACTGCTTACTGGCTTATCGAAATTAATACGACTCACTATAGGGAGACCCAAGCTGGCT
AGCGTTTAAACTTAAGCTTGGTACCGAGCTCGGATCCACTAGTCCAGTGTGGTGGAATTCGAGCTCGGTA
CCCTGTCGACCTCACCATGGGATGGAGCTGTATCATCCTCTTCTTGGTAGCAACAGCTACAGGTAAGGGG
CTCACAGTAGCAGGCTTGAGGTCTGGACATATATATGGGTGACAATGACATCCACTTTGCCTTTCTCTCC
ACAGGTGTCCACTCCCAGGTCCAACTGCAGCAGCCTGGGGCTGAGCTTGTGAAGCCTGGGGCTTCAGTGA
AGCTGTCCTGCAAGGCTTCTGGCTACACCTTCACCAGCTACTGGATGCACTGGGTGAAGCAGAGGCCTGG
ACGAGGCCTTGAGTGGATTGGAAGGATTGATCCTAATAGTGGTGGTACTAAGTACAATGAGAAGTTCAAG
AGCAAGGCCACACTGACTGTAGACAAACCCTCCAGCACAGCCTACATGCAGCTCAGCAGCCTGACATCTG
AGGACTCTGCGGTCTATTATTGTGCAAGATACGATTACTACGGTAGTAGCTACTTTGACTACTGGGGCCA
AGGCACCACTCTCACAGTCTCCTCAGGTGAGTCCTTACAACCTCTCTCTTCTATTCAGCTTAAATAGATT
TTACTGCATTTGTTGGGGGGGAAATGTGTGTATCTGAATTTCAGGTCATGAAGGACTAGGGACACCTTGG
GAGTCAGAAAGGGTCATTGGGAGCCCTGGCTGATGCAGACAGACATCCTCAGCTCCCAGACTTCATGGCC
AGAGATTTATAGGGATCTCTAGAAGAATGCAGCATACACTCCTATTTCAAGGGGTACTG
