>Addgene plasmid #45541 | pcDNA3.1+/ER-2mutAEQ | addgene partial sequence | sequence record 64825 | BGH-rev 5'-TAGAAGGCACAGTCGAGG-3'
TCGAGCGGCCGCCACTGTGCTGGATATCTGCAGAATTCATCAGTGTTTTATTCAAAATCACATCATCTTC
CTAGGGTGCATCACCACCGTAGAGCTTCTTAGGGGACAGCTCCACCGTAGAGCTTTTCGCAAGCAGGATC
CATGGTGTACCAAAATCCTAAATGTTGTCTTGTCATCTCATCAACATCGAGTTGTCCACTTTCATCAATA
TCGCACACTCTGAATGTTTCCTCGCAATCTTCTGATGATTGGATGATACCAGCAGCTTTGGTGTATGCTT
TCCATTCATCCAGTGTAATGGCTCCATTTTGGGCTTTGTCGACGATATCAAACAAAGCATCACCCCATAT
ACGGATGAGCGTTGGTTCGTTTTTGGCGTATTTCTCCAATTCATCAGTAGCCAATTTTTTCCATCCTTCA
ATATATGCAGGCCAATCAGTTTCCACACCATATTTCATTCCAGCTCCTCCGAAGAAGGCTTCTACAGCAT
CTTTGTGTCGTTTGGCTTGCTCAGGTGTTGCTCCAAGGTTATTGATGACAATATCAGATGCCTTGTAGAC
CATCTCGTCAAGAGAGATTTTTCCAAGGTGGTCGACATCAAGGAAATTGAACATATGCTTGTGTCGTCCA
ATCCATCTTGGGTTGTCGAAGTCTGATGTAAGTTTGAGGCTAGCATAATCAGGAACATCATAAAGCTTAT
CGATACCGTCGAGGTTAGGAGCTGATGAGGAGAGATGGAAATGGATTTGTACATGGCTTATCCTCCATTA
CAGGGA
